Addgene plasmid #204193: pCDNA3-SREBP-1 (A317-318)
Purpose: Mammalian expression of SREBP-1 (isoform 1)
Depositing lab: Allan Weissman. Depositing organization: National Cancer Institute (NCI). Publication: SARS-CoV-2 papain-like protease plays multiple roles in regulating cellular proteins in the endoplasmic reticulum. Yang M, Mariano J, Su R, Smith CE, Das S, Gill C, Andresson T, Loncarek J, Tsai YC, Weissman AM. J Biol Chem. 2023 Oct 12;299(12):105346. doi: 10.1016/j.jbc.2023.105346. PubMed 37838170.
Backbone
  Vector backbone: pCDNA3.1(+)
  Vector type: Mammalian Expression
Growth in bacteria
  Bacterial resistance: Ampicillin, 100 μg/mL
  Growth temperature: 37°C
  Growth strain: DH5alpha
  Copy number: High Copy
Gene/Insert
  Gene/Insert name: SREBP-1
  Species: H. sapiens (human)
  Mutation: Gly to Ala 317, 318
  Entrez Gene: SREBF1 (a.k.a. HMD, IFAP2, SREBP1, bHLHd1)
  Tag / fusion protein: T7x2 (N terminal on insert); E-tag (C terminal on insert)
  Cloning method: Restriction Enzyme; 5′ cloning site Nhe1 (not destroyed); 3′ cloning site Not1 (not destroyed)
Terms and licenses: Academic/Nonprofit Terms; Industry Terms: Not Available to Industry
Depositor comments: Designed with multiple silent mutations to facilitate cloning.
How to cite: pCDNA3-SREBP-1 (A317-318) was a gift from Allan Weissman (Addgene plasmid # 204193 ; http://n2t.net/addgene:204193 ; RRID:Addgene_204193)
