[The description below was written by a language model from this plasmid's Addgene catalogue record and pLannotate feature annotations shown in this document.]
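Description:
pCDNA3-SREBP-1 (A317-318) is a mammalian expression plasmid built on the pCDNA3.1(+) backbone that carries human SREBP-1 (SREBF1, isoform 1), the sterol regulatory element-binding transcription factor that is made as an endoplasmic reticulum membrane-anchored precursor. The open reading frame, cloned between preserved NheI and NotI sites, bears glycine-to-alanine substitutions at residues 317 and 318. The depositor also notes that multiple silent mutations were introduced to facilitate cloning. The protein is flanked by two copies of the T7 epitope tag at the N terminus and an E-tag at the C terminus, so the two ends of the protein can be detected independently, which is useful for following cleavage products. These tags are listed in the catalogue entry but are not separately annotated in the feature table.

Expression is driven by the human CMV immediate-early enhancer and promoter and terminated by the bovine growth hormone polyadenylation signal. A T7 promoter upstream of the insert allows in vitro transcription. A separate SV40 early promoter–neomycin phosphotransferase–SV40 poly(A) cassette provides G418 selection for stable mammalian lines. In E. coli the roughly 9 kb plasmid replicates from a high-copy ColE1/pUC-type origin and is selected with ampicillin through the β-lactamase gene, and an f1 origin is also present. Short annotated fragments (ble, lacI, bom and a truncated HIV-1 LTR) appear to be backbone remnants or sequence-similarity hits rather than functional elements. The associated publication concerns regulation of ER proteins by the SARS-CoV-2 papain-like protease, but the record does not state the specific rationale for the 317/318 mutation.
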