Features (pLannotate 1.2.2; 20 found; start..end, strand, type, name):
    141..470     +  promoter       SV40 promoter: SV40 enhancer and early promoter
    537..1328    +  CDS            neo: KKA2_KLEPN - Also known as kan, nptII. Experimental evidence at protein level: Swiss-Prot protein existence level 1. Resistance to kanamycin, neomycin, paromomycin, ribostamycin, butirosin and gentamicin B. From Klebsiella pneumoniae.
   1352..1510    +  CDS            ble (fragment): BLE_KLEPN - Experimental evidence at protein level: Swiss-Prot protein existence level 1. Binding protein with a strong affinity to the bleomycin family of antibiotics. Binds to CL990; an antimitotic-antibiotic compound. From Klebsiella pneumoniae.
   1505..1626    +  polyA_signal   SV40 poly(A) signal: SV40 polyadenylation signal
   1699..1715    -  protein_bind   lac operator: The lac repressor binds to the lac operator to inhibit transcription in E. coli. This inhibition can be relieved by adding lactose or isopropyl-β-D-thiogalactopyranoside (IPTG). lac repressor encoded by lacI
   1723..1753    -  promoter       lac promoter: promoter for the E. coli lac operon
   1768..1789    -  protein_bind   CAP binding site: CAP binding activates transcription in the presence of cAMP. E. coli catabolite activator protein
   1802..1894    -  CDS            lacI (fragment): lac repressor; lacI; The lac repressor binds to the lac operator to inhibit transcription in E. coli. This inhibition can be relieved by adding lactose or isopropyl-β-D-thiogalactopyranoside (IPTG).
   2077..2665    -  rep_origin     ori: high-copy-number ColE1/pMB1/pBR322/pUC origin of replication
   2836..3696    -  CDS            AmpR: β-lactamase; bla; confers resistance to ampicillin, carbenicillin, and related antibiotics
   3697..3801    -  promoter       AmpR promoter: bla
   3860..3912    -  misc_feature   bom (fragment): basis of mobility region from pBR322
   4067..4446    +  enhancer       CMV enhancer: human cytomegalovirus immediate early enhancer
   4447..4650    +  promoter       CMV promoter: human cytomegalovirus (CMV) immediate early promoter
   4646..4679    +  LTR            5' LTR (truncated) (fragment): truncated 5' long terminal repeat (LTR) from HIV-1
   4695..4713    +  promoter       T7 promoter: promoter for bacteriophage T7 RNA polymerase
   4817..8347    +  CDS            SREBF1 (sequence partly withheld): SRBP1_HUMAN - Also known as BHLHD1, SREBP1 From Homo sapiens (Human).
   8452..8676    +  polyA_signal   bGH poly(A) signal: bovine growth hormone polyadenylation signal
   8680..8701    +  promoter       SV40 promoter (fragment): SV40 enhancer and early promoter
   8722..127     +  rep_origin     f1 ori (across the origin) (sequence partly withheld): f1 bacteriophage origin of replication; arrow indicates direction of (+) strand synthesis
>Addgene plasmid #204193 | pCDNA3-SREBP-1 (A317-318) | addgene full sequence | sequence record 409790 | Addgene NGS Result
CTCTTGTTCCAAACTGGAACAACACTCAACCCTATCTCGGTCTATTCTTTTGATTTATAAGGGATTTTGC
CGATTTCGGCCTATTGGTTAAAAAATGAGCTGATTTAACAAAAATTTAACGCGAATTAATTCTGTGGAAT
GTGTGTCAGTTAGGGTGTGGAAAGTCCCCAGGCTCCCCAGCAGGCAGAAGTATGCAAAGCATGCATCTCA
ATTAGTCAGCAACCAGGTGTGGAAAGTCCCCAGGCTCCCCAGCAGGCAGAAGTATGCAAAGCATGCATCT
CAATTAGTCAGCAACCATAGTCCCGCCCCTAACTCCGCCCATCCCGCCCCTAACTCCGCCCAGTTCCGCC
CATTCTCCGCCCCATGGCTGACTAATTTTTTTTATTTATGCAGAGGCCGAGGCCGCCTCTGCCTCTGAGC
TATTCCAGAAGTAGTGAGGAGGCTTTTTTGGAGGCCTAGGCTTTTGCAAAAAGCTCCCGGGAGCTTGTAT
ATCCATTTTCGGATCTGATCAAGAGACAGGATGAGGATCGTTTCGCATGATTGAACAAGATGGATTGCAC
GCAGGTTCTCCGGCCGCTTGGGTGGAGAGGCTATTCGGCTATGACTGGGCACAACAGACAATCGGCTGCT
CTGATGCCGCCGTGTTCCGGCTGTCAGCGCAGGGGCGCCCGGTTCTTTTTGTCAAGACCGACCTGTCCGG
TGCCCTGAATGAACTGCAGGACGAGGCAGCGCGGCTATCGTGGCTGGCCACGACGGGCGTTCCTTGCGCA
GCTGTGCTCGACGTTGTCACTGAAGCGGGAAGGGACTGGCTGCTATTGGGCGAAGTGCCGGGGCAGGATC
TCCTGTCATCTCACCTTGCTCCTGCCGAGAAAGTATCCATCATGGCTGATGCAATGCGGCGGCTGCATAC
GCTTGATCCGGCTACCTGCCCATTCGACCACCAAGCGAAACATCGCATCGAGCGAGCACGTACTCGGATG
GAAGCCGGTCTTGTCGATCAGGATGATCTGGACGAAGAGCATCAGGGGCTCGCGCCAGCCGAACTGTTCG
CCAGGCTCAAGGCGCGCATGCCCGACGGCGAGGATCTCGTCGTGACCCATGGCGATGCCTGCTTGCCGAA
TATCATGGTGGAAAATGGCCGCTTTTCTGGATTCATCGACTGTGGCCGGCTGGGTGTGGCGGACCGCTAT
CAGGACATAGCGTTGGCTACCCGTGATATTGCTGAAGAGCTTGGCGGCGAATGGGCTGACCGCTTCCTCG
TGCTTTACGGTATCGCCGCTCCCGATTCGCAGCGCATCGCCTTCTATCGCCTTCTTGACGAGTTCTTCTG
AGCGGGACTCTGGGGTTCGAAATGACCGACCAAGCGACGCCCAACCTGCCATCACGAGATTTCGATTCCA
CCGCCGCCTTCTATGAAAGGTTGGGCTTCGGAATCGTTTTCCGGGACGCCGGCTGGATGATCCTCCAGCG
CGGGGATCTCATGCTGGAGTTCTTCGCCCACCCCAACTTGTTTATTGCAGCTTATAATGGTTACAAATAA
AGCAATAGCATCACAAATTTCACAAATAAAGCATTTTTTTCACTGCATTCTAGTTGTGGTTTGTCCAAAC
TCATCAATGTATCTTATCATGTCTGTATACCGTCGACCTCTAGCTAGAGCTTGGCGTAATCATGGTCATA
GCTGTTTCCTGTGTGAAATTGTTATCCGCTCACAATTCCACACAACATACGAGCCGGAAGCATAAAGTGT
AAAGCCTGGGGTGCCTAATGAGTGAGCTAACTCACATTAATTGCGTTGCGCTCACTGCCCGCTTTCCAGT
CGGGAAACCTGTCGTGCCAGCTGCATTAATGAATCGGCCAACGCGCGGGGAGAGGCGGTTTGCGTATTGG
GCGCTCTTCCGCTTCCTCGCTCACTGACTCGCTGCGCTCGGTCGTTCGGCTGCGGCGAGCGGTATCAGCT
CACTCAAAGGCGGTAATACGGTTATCCACAGAATCAGGGGATAACGCAGGAAAGAACATGTGAGCAAAAG
GCCAGCAAAAGGCCAGGAACCGTAAAAAGGCCGCGTTGCTGGCGTTTTTCCATAGGCTCCGCCCCCCTGA
CGAGCATCACAAAAATCGACGCTCAAGTCAGAGGTGGCGAAACCCGACAGGACTATAAAGATACCAGGCG
TTTCCCCCTGGAAGCTCCCTCGTGCGCTCTCCTGTTCCGACCCTGCCGCTTACCGGATACCTGTCCGCCT
TTCTCCCTTCGGGAAGCGTGGCGCTTTCTCATAGCTCACGCTGTAGGTATCTCAGTTCGGTGTAGGTCGT
TCGCTCCAAGCTGGGCTGTGTGCACGAACCCCCCGTTCAGCCCGACCGCTGCGCCTTATCCGGTAACTAT
CGTCTTGAGTCCAACCCGGTAAGACACGACTTATCGCCACTGGCAGCAGCCACTGGTAACAGGATTAGCA
GAGCGAGGTATGTAGGCGGTGCTACAGAGTTCTTGAAGTGGTGGCCTAACTACGGCTACACTAGAAGAAC
AGTATTTGGTATCTGCGCTCTGCTGAAGCCAGTTACCTTCGGAAAAAGAGTTGGTAGCTCTTGATCCGGC
AAACAAACCACCGCTGGTAGCGGTGGTTTTTTTGTTTGCAAGCAGCAGATTACGCGCAGAAAAAAAGGAT
CTCAAGAAGATCCTTTGATCTTTTCTACGGGGTCTGACGCTCAGTGGAACGAAAACTCACGTTAAGGGAT
TTTGGTCATGAGATTATCAAAAAGGATCTTCACCTAGATCCTTTTAAATTAAAAATGAAGTTTTAAATCA
ATCTAAAGTATATATGAGTAAACTTGGTCTGACAGTTACCAATGCTTAATCAGTGAGGCACCTATCTCAG
CGATCTGTCTATTTCGTTCATCCATAGTTGCCTGACTCCCCGTCGTGTAGATAACTACGATACGGGAGGG
CTTACCATCTGGCCCCAGTGCTGCAATGATACCGCGAGACCCACGCTCACCGGCTCCAGATTTATCAGCA
ATAAACCAGCCAGCCGGAAGGGCCGAGCGCAGAAGTGGTCCTGCAACTTTATCCGCCTCCATCCAGTCTA
TTAATTGTTGCCGGGAAGCTAGAGTAAGTAGTTCGCCAGTTAATAGTTTGCGCAACGTTGTTGCCATTGC
TACAGGCATCGTGGTGTCACGCTCGTCGTTTGGTATGGCTTCATTCAGCTCCGGTTCCCAACGATCAAGG
CGAGTTACATGATCCCCCATGTTGTGCAAAAAAGCGGTTAGCTCCTTCGGTCCTCCGATCGTTGTCAGAA
GTAAGTTGGCCGCAGTGTTATCACTCATGGTTATGGCAGCACTGCATAATTCTCTTACTGTCATGCCATC
CGTAAGATGCTTTTCTGTGACTGGTGAGTACTCAACCAAGTCATTCTGAGAATAGTGTATGCGGCGACCG
AGTTGCTCTTGCCCGGCGTCAATACGGGATAATACCGCGCCACATAGCAGAACTTTAAAAGTGCTCATCA
TTGGAAAACGTTCTTCGGGGCGAAAACTCTCAAGGATCTTACCGCTGTTGAGATCCAGTTCGATGTAACC
CACTCGTGCACCCAACTGATCTTCAGCATCTTTTACTTTCACCAGCGTTTCTGGGTGAGCAAAAACAGGA
AGGCAAAATGCCGCAAAAAAGGGAATAAGGGCGACACGGAAATGTTGAATACTCATACTCTTCCTTTTTC
AATATTATTGAAGCATTTATCAGGGTTATTGTCTCATGAGCGGATACATATTTGAATGTATTTAGAAAAA
TAAACAAATAGGGGTTCCGCGCACATTTCCCCGAAAAGTGCCACCTGACGTCGACGGATCGGGAGATCTC
CCGATCCCCTATGGTGCACTCTCAGTACAATCTGCTCTGATGCCGCATAGTTAAGCCAGTATCTGCTCCC
TGCTTGTGTGTTGGAGGTCGCTGAGTAGTGCGCGAGCAAAATTTAAGCTACAACAAGGCAAGGCTTGACC
GACAATTGCATGAAGAATCTGCTTAGGGTTAGGCGTTTTGCGCTGCTTCGCGATGTACGGGCCAGATATA
CGCGTTGACATTGATTATTGACTAGTTATTAATAGTAATCAATTACGGGGTCATTAGTTCATAGCCCATA
TATGGAGTTCCGCGTTACATAACTTACGGTAAATGGCCCGCCTGGCTGACCGCCCAACGACCCCCGCCCA
TTGACGTCAATAATGACGTATGTTCCCATAGTAACGCCAATAGGGACTTTCCATTGACGTCAATGGGTGG
AGTATTTACGGTAAACTGCCCACTTGGCAGTACATCAAGTGTATCATATGCCAAGTACGCCCCCTATTGA
CGTCAATGACGGTAAATGGCCCGCCTGGCATTATGCCCAGTACATGACCTTATGGGACTTTCCTACTTGG
CAGTACATCTACGTATTAGTCATCGCTATTACCATGGTGATGCGGTTTTGGCAGTACATCAATGGGCGTG
GATAGCGGTTTGACTCACGGGGATTTCCAAGTCTCCACCCCATTGACGTCAATGGGAGTTTGTTTTGGCA
CCAAAATCAACGGGACTTTCCAAAATGTCGTAACAACTCCGCCCCATTGACGCAAATGGGCGGTAGGCGT
GTACGGTGGGAGGTCTATATAAGCAGAGCTCTCTGGCTAACTAGAGAACCCACTGCTTACTGGCTTATCG
AAATTAATACGACTCACTATAGGGAGACCCAAGCTGGCTAGCGGATCCGCCACCATGGCCTCTATGACCG
GCGGCCAGCAAATGGGTATGGCCTCTATGACCGGCGGCCAGCAAATGGGAGCATCGATGGACGAGCCACC
CTTCAGCGAGGCGGCTTTGGAGCAGGCGCTGGGCGAGCCGTGCGATCTGGACGCGGCGCTGCTGACCGAC
ATCGAAGGTGAAGTCGGCGCGGGGAGGGGTAGGGCCAACGGCCTGGACGCCCCAAGGGCGGGCGCAGATC
GCGGAGCTATGGATTGCACTTTCGAAGACATGCTTCAGCTTATCAACAACCAAGACAGTGACTTCCCTGG
CCTATTTGACCCACCCTATGCTGGGAGTGGGGCAGGGGGCACAGACCCTGCCAGCCCCGATACCAGCTCC
CCAGGCAGCTTGTCTCCACCTCCTGCCACATTGAGCTCCTCTCTTGAAGCCTTCCTGAGCGGGCCGCAGG
CAGCGCCCTCACCCCTGTCCCCTCCCCAGCCTGCACCCACTCCATTGAAGATGTACCCGTCCATGCCCGC
TTTCTCCCCTGGGCCTGGTATCAAGGAAGAGTCAGTGCCACTGAGCATCCTGCAGACCCCCACCCCACAG
CCCCTGCCAGGGGCCCTCCTGCCACAGAGCTTCCCAGCCCCAGCCCCACCGCAGTTCAGCTCCACCCCTG
TGTTAGGCTACCCCAGCCCTCCGGGAGGCTTCTCTACAGGAAGCCCTCCCGGGAACACCCAGCAGCCGCT
GCCTGGCCTGCCACTGGCTTCCCCGCCAGGGGTCCCGCCCGTCTCCTTGCACACCCAGGTCCAGAGTGTG
GTCCCCCAGCAGCTACTGACAGTCACAGCTGCCCCCACGGCAGCCCCTGTAACGACCACTGTGACCTCGC
AGATCCAGCAGGTCCCGGTCCTGCTGCAGCCCCACTTCATCAAGGCAGACTCGCTGCTTCTGACAGCCAT
GAAGACAGACGGAGCCACTGTGAAGGCGGCAGGTCTCAGTCCCCTGGTCTCTGGCACCACTGTGCAGACA
GGGCCTTTGCCGACCCTGGTGAGTGCCGCAACCATCTTGGCAACAGTCCCACTGGTCGTAGATGCGGAGA
AGCTGCCTATCAACCGGCTCGCAGCTGGCAGCAAGGCCCCGGCCTCTGCC
[240 nt withheld, positions 5861-6100]
GATCTGGTGTCGGCCTGTGGCAGTGGAGGGAACACAGACGTGCTCATGGAGGGCGTGAAGACTGAGGTGG
AGGACACACTGACCCCACCCCCCTCGGATGCTGGCTCACCTTTCCAGAGCAGCCCCTTGTCCCTTGGCAG
CAGGGGCAGTGGCAGCGGTGGCAGTGGCAGTGACTCGGAGCCTGACAGCCCAGTCTTTGAGGACAGCAAG
GCAAAGCCAGAGCAGCGGCCGTCTCTGCACAGCCGCGGCATGCTGGACCGCTCCCGCCTGGCCCTGTGCA
CGCTCGTCTTCCTCTGCCTGTCCTGCAACCCCTTGGCCTCCTTGCTGGGGGCCCGGGGGCTTCCCAGCCC
CTCAGATACCACCAGCGTCTACCATAGCCCTGGGCGCAACGTGCTGGGCACCGAGTCTAGAGATGGCCCT
GGCTGGGCCCAGTGGCTGCTGCCCCCAGTGGTCTGGCTGCTCAATGGGCTGTTGGTGCTCGTCTCCTTGG
TGCTTCTCTTTGTCTACGGTGAGCCAGTCACACGGCCCCACTCAGGCCCCGCCGTGTACTTCTGGAGGCA
TCGCAAGCAGGCTGACCTGGACCTGGCCCGGGGAGACTTTGCCCAGGCTGCCCAGCAGCTGTGGCTGGCC
CTGCGGGCACTGGGCCGGCCCCTGCCCACCTCCCACCTGGACCTGGCTTGTAGCCTCCTCTGGAACCTCA
TCCGTCACCTGCTGCAGCGTCTCTGGGTGGGCCGCTGGCTGGCAGGCCGGGCAGGGGGCCTGCAGCAGGA
CTGTGCTCTGCGAGTGGATGCAAGCGCCAGCGCCCGAGACGCAGCCCTGGTCTACCATAAGCTGCACCAG
CTGCACACCATGGGGAAGCACACAGGCGGGCACCTCACTGCCACCAACCTGGCGCTGAGTGCCCTGAACC
TGGCAGAGTGTGCAGGGGATGCCGTGTCTGTGGCGACGCTGGCCGAGATCTATGTGGCGGCTGCATTGAG
AGTGAAGACCAGTCTCCCACGGGCCTTGCATTTTCTGACACGCTTCTTCCTGAGCAGTGCCCGCCAGGCC
TGCCTGGCACAGAGTGGCTCAGTGCCTCCTGCCATGCAGTGGCTCTGCCACCCCGTGGGCCACCGTTTCT
TCGTGGATGGGGACTGGTCCGTGCTCAGTACCCCATGGGAGAGCCTGTACAGCTTGGCCGGGAACCCAGT
GGACCCCCTGGCCCAGGTGACTCAGCTATTCCGGGAACATCTCTTAGAGCGAGCACTGAACTGTGTGACC
CAGCCCAACCCCAGCCCTGGGTCAGCTGATGGGGACAAGGAATTTTCGGATGCCCTCGGGTACCTGCAGC
TGCTGAACAGCTGTTCTGATGCTGCGGGGGCTCCTGCCTACAGCTTCTCCATCAGTTCCAGCATGGCCAC
CACCACCGGCGTAGACCCGGTGGCCAAGTGGTGGGCCTCTCTGACAGCTGTGGTGATCCACTGGCTGCGG
CGGGATGAGGAGGCGGCTGAGCGGCTGTGCCCGCTGGTGGAGCACCTGCCCCGGGTGCTGCAGGAGTCTG
AGAGACCCCTGCCCAGGGCAGCTCTGCACTCCTTCAAGGCTGCCCGGGCCCTGCTGGGCTGTGCCAAGGC
AGAGTCTGGTCCAGCCAGCCTGACCATCTGTGAGAAGGCCAGTGGGTACCTGCAGGACAGCCTGGCTACC
ACACCAGCCAGCAGCTCCATTGACAAGGCCGTGCAGCTGTTCCTGTGTGACCTGCTTCTTGTGGTGCGCA
CCAGCCTGTGGCGGCAGCAGCAGCCCCCGGCCCCGGCCCCAGCAGCCCAGGGCACCAGCAGCAGGCCCCA
GGCTTCCGCCCTTGAGCTGCGTGGCTTCCAACGGGACCTGAGCAGCCTGAGGCGGCTGGCACAGAGCTTC
CGGCCCGCCATGCGGAGGGTGTTCCTACATGAGGCCACGGCCCGGCTGATGGCGGGGGCCAGCCCCACAC
GGACACACCAGCTCCTCGACCGCAGTCTGAGGCGGCGGGCAGGCCCCGGTGGCAAAGGAGGCGCGGTGGC
GGAGCTGGAGCCGCGGCCCACGCGGCGGGAGCACGCGGAGGCCTTGCTGCTGGCCTCCTGCTACCTGCCC
CCCGGCTTCCTGTCGGCGCCCGGGCAGCGCGTGGGCATGCTGGCTGAGGCGGCGCGCACACTAGAGAAAC
TTGGCGATCGCCGGCTGCTGCACGACTGTCAGCAGATGCTCATGCGCCTGGGCGGTGGGACCACTGTCAC
TTCCAGCGGAGAATTCTCAGGCGCCCCCGTGCCCTACCCCGACCCCCTGGAGCCCCGGTGAGCGGCCGCT
CGAGTCTAGTGGGCCCGTTTAAACCCGCTGATCAGCCTCGACTGTGCCTTCTAGTTGCCAGCCATCTGTT
GTTTGCCCCTCCCCCGTGCCTTCCTTGACCCTGGAAGGTGCCACTCCCACTGTCCTTTCCTAATAAAATG
AGGAAATTGCATCGCATTGTCTGAGTAGGTGTCATTCTATTCTGGGGGGTGGGGTGGGGCAGGACAGCAA
GGGGGAGGATTGGGAAGACAATAGCAGGCATGCTGGGGATGCGGTGGGCTCTATGGCTTCTGAGGCGGAA
AGAACCAGCTGGGGCTCTAGGGGGTATCCCC
[124 nt withheld, positions 8722-8845]
C
[91 nt withheld, positions 8847-8937]
A
[49 nt withheld, positions 8939-8987]
CCTTTGACGTTGGAGTCCACGTTCTTTAATAGTGGA
